Addgene plasmid #1782: pCI neo-hEST2-HA
Depositing lab: Bob Weinberg. Depositing organization: Whitehead Institute for Biomedical Research. Publication: hEST2, the putative human telomerase catalytic subunit gene, is up-regulated in tumor cells and during immortalization. Meyerson M, Counter CM, Eaton EN, Ellisen LW, Steiner P, Caddle SD, Ziaugra L, Beijersbergen RL, Davidoff MJ, Liu Q, Bacchetti S, Haber DA, Weinberg RA. Cell 1997 Aug 22;90(4):785-95. 10.1016/S0092-8674(00)80538-3 PubMed 9288757.
Backbone
  Vector backbone: pCI neo
  Backbone size w/o insert (bp): 5400
  Vector type: Mammalian Expression
  Selectable markers: Neomycin (select with G418)
Growth in bacteria
  Bacterial resistance: Ampicillin, 100 μg/mL
  Growth temperature: 37°C
  Growth strain: DH5alpha
  Copy number: Unknown
Gene/Insert
  Gene/Insert name: hTERT (alt names: Ever Shorter Telomeres 2; telomerase reverse transcriptase; hTERT-HA)
  Species: H. sapiens (human)
  Insert size (bp): 3510
  Mutation: Clone is catalytically active but is dead in vivo.
  GenBank ID: AF018167
  Entrez Gene: TERT (a.k.a. CMM9, DKCA2, DKCB4, EST2, PFBMFT1, TCS1, TP2, TRT, hEST2, hTRT)
  Tag / fusion protein: HA (C terminal on insert)
  Cloning method: Restriction Enzyme; 5′ cloning site EcoRI (not destroyed); 3′ cloning site SalI (not destroyed)
  Sequencing primers: 5′ T7; 3′ EBV-rev
Terms and licenses: Academic/Nonprofit Terms; Industry Terms: Not Available to Industry
How to cite: pCI neo-hEST2-HA was a gift from Bob Weinberg (Addgene plasmid # 1782 ; http://n2t.net/addgene:1782 ; RRID:Addgene_1782)
