[The description below was written by a language model from this plasmid's Addgene catalogue record.]
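Description:
pCI neo-hEST2-HA is a mammalian expression plasmid built on the pCI neo backbone (about 5.4 kb without insert) that carries the human telomerase reverse transcriptase cDNA, referred to in the record as hEST2, hTERT or TERT. It is propagated in E. coli under ampicillin selection, and the backbone provides a neomycin resistance marker so that transfected mammalian cells can be selected with G418, allowing either transient expression or derivation of stable lines. The record does not list the promoter or other regulatory elements explicitly. Expression is presumably driven by whatever promoter the pCI neo backbone supplies, and the use of a T7 primer for 5′ sequencing indicates a T7 priming site upstream of the cloning region.

The insert is roughly 3.5 kb of human sequence cloned between EcoRI at the 5′ end and SalI at the 3′ end, with both sites retained so the cassette can be excised or transferred. An HA epitope tag is fused to the C terminus of the protein, which permits detection or immunoprecipitation of the telomerase catalytic subunit with anti-HA antibodies. An important caveat is recorded for this clone: the tagged protein is catalytically active but is "dead in vivo", meaning that it shows telomerase enzymatic activity yet does not function biologically in cells. The construct is therefore suited to biochemical and expression studies of the catalytic subunit, or to use as a separation-of-function control. It is not suited to experiments that require functional telomerase in living cells, such as immortalization.
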