>Addgene plasmid #1782 | pCI neo-hEST2-HA | addgene partial sequence | sequence record 16859 | 1782, T7 primer
TTGCGCAGATCGCTGCCACGTGGGAGCCCTGGCCCCGGCCACCCCCGCGATGCCGCGCGCTCCCCGCTGC
CGAGCCGTGCGCTCCCTGCTGCGCAGCCACTACCGCGAGGTGCTGCCGCTGGCCACGTTCGTGCGGCGCC
TGGGGCCCCAGGGCTGGCGGATGGTGCAGCGCGGGGACCCGGCGTGCTTTCCGCGCGCTGGTGGCCCAGT
GCCTGGTGTGCGTGCCCTGGGACGCACGGCCGCCCCCCGCCGCCCCCTCCTTCCGCCAGGTGTCCTGCCT
GAAGGAGCTGGTGGCCCGAGTGCTGCAGAGGCTGTGCGAGCGCGGCGCGAATAACGTGCTGGCCTTCGGC
TTCGCGCTGCTGGACGGGGACCGCGGGGGCCCCCCCGAGGCCTTCACCACCAGCGTGCGCAGCTACCTGC
CCAACACGGTGACCGACGCACTGCGCGGGAGCGGGGAGTGCGGGCTGCTGCTGCGCCGCGTGGGCGACGA
CGTGCTGGTTCACCTGCTGGCACACTGCGCGCTCTATGTGCTGGTGGCTCCCAACTGCGCCTACCATGTG
TGCGGGCCGCCGCTGTACCAGCTCGGCGCTGCCACTCAGGCCCGGCCCCCGCCACACGCTAGTGGACCCC
GAACGCGTCTGGGATGCCAACTGTCCTGGAACCATAGCGTCAAGTAGGCCGGGGTCCCCCTGGGCCTGCC
AGCCCCTGCTGCAAGGAGGCGCGAGGGCAGTGCCAGCCGAAGTCTGCCGTTGCCCAAGAGGCCCAGACGT
GGCGCTGCCCCTGAACCGGAGCGGACCC
