>Addgene plasmid #1782 | pCI neo-hEST2-HA | addgene partial sequence | sequence record 16860 | EBV-rev 5'-GTGGTTTGTCCAAACTCATC-3'
CCTCACTAAAGGGAAGCGGCCGCCCGGGTCGACTTATCCTGCATAGTCCGGGACGTCATAGGGATAGCCC
GCATAGTCAGGAACATCGTATGGGTAGTCCAGGATGGTCTTGAAGTCTGAGGGCAGTGCCGGGTTGGCTG
CGGCCTCCAGGGCAGTCAGCGTCGTCCCCGGGAGCTTCCGACTCAGCTGCGTCTGGGCTGTCCTGAGTGA
CCCCAGGAGTGGCACGTAGGTGACACGGTGTCGAGTCAGCTTGAGCAGGAATGCTTGGTGGCACAGCCAC
TGCACGGCCTCGGAGGGCAGAGGGCCGGCGGCGCCCTTGGCCCCCAGCGACATCCCTGCGTTCTTGGCTT
TCAGGATGGAGTAGCAGAGGGAGGCCGTGTCAGAGATGACGCGCAGGAAAAATGTGGGGTTCTTCCAAAC
TTGCTGATGAAATGGGAGCTGCAGCACACATGCGTGAAACCTGTACGCCTGCAGCAGGAGGATCTTGTAG
ATGTTGGTGCACACCGTCTGGAGGCTGTTCACCTGCAAATCCAGAAACAGGCTGTGACACTTCAGCCGCA
AGACCCCAAAGAGTTTGCGACGCATGTTCCTCCCAGCCTTGAAGCCGCGGTTGAAGGTGAGACTGGCTCT
GATGGAGGTCCGGGCATAGCTGGAGTAGTCGCTCTGCACCTCCAGGGTCCGGGTATCCAGCAGCAGGCCG
CACCAGGGGA
